Addgene plasmid #172076: EIF2B3-K33E
Purpose: In vitro transcription for rescue experiments
Depositing lab: Cheol-Hee Kim. Depositing organization: Chungnam National University. Publication: Eif2b3 mutants recapitulate phenotypes of vanishing white matter disease and validate novel disease alleles in zebrafish. Lee YR, Kim SH, Ben-Mahmoud A, Kim OH, Choi TI, Lee KH, Ku B, Eum J, Kee Y, Lee S, Cha J, Won D, Lee ST, Choi JR, Lee JS, Kim HD, Kim HG, Bonkowsky JL, Kang HC, Kim CH. Hum Mol Genet. 2021 Apr 27;30(5):331-342. doi: 10.1093/hmg/ddab033. PubMed 33517449.
Backbone
  Vector backbone: pCS2+
  Backbone size w/o insert (bp): 4000
  Vector type: Mammalian Expression
Growth in bacteria
  Bacterial resistance: Ampicillin, 100 μg/mL
  Growth temperature: 37°C
  Growth strain: DH5alpha
  Copy number: High Copy
Gene/Insert
  Gene/Insert name: EIF2B3
  Species: H. sapiens (human)
  Insert size (bp): 1400
  Mutation: c.97A>G
  Entrez Gene: EIF2B3 (a.k.a. EIF-2B, EIF2Bgamma)
  Promoter: CMV
  Cloning method: Restriction Enzyme; 5′ cloning site ClaI (unknown if destroyed); 3′ cloning site XbaI (unknown if destroyed)
  Sequencing primers: 5′ SP6; 3′ T3
Terms and licenses: Academic/Nonprofit Terms; Industry Terms: Not Available to Industry
How to cite: EIF2B3-K33E was a gift from Cheol-Hee Kim (Addgene plasmid # 172076 ; http://n2t.net/addgene:172076 ; RRID:Addgene_172076)
