[The description below was written by a language model from this plasmid's Addgene catalogue record and pLannotate feature annotations shown in this document.]
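Description:
EIF2B3-K33E is a pCS2+-based expression plasmid carrying the human EIF2B3 coding sequence, which encodes the gamma subunit of the eIF2B guanine nucleotide exchange factor that recycles eIF2-GDP to eIF2-GTP during translation initiation. The insert bears the c.97A>G substitution, corresponding to the K33E amino-acid change in the construct name, and was cloned between ClaI and XbaI sites. The sequenced plasmid is about 5.5 kb, with the annotated open reading frame spanning roughly 1.36 kb. No epitope tag or reporter is annotated.

The cassette has the dual-purpose arrangement typical of pCS2+. A simian cytomegalovirus IE94 enhancer/promoter (listed simply as CMV in the catalogue) drives expression in vertebrate cells. An SP6 bacteriophage promoter lies between it and the coding sequence, allowing sense-strand RNA to be made by in vitro transcription. An SV40 polyadenylation signal follows the insert, so that transcripts carry a polyadenylation signal. T7 (partial) and T3 promoters lie downstream in the opposite orientation. Propagation in E. coli relies on a high-copy ColE1/pUC-type origin with ampicillin selection through β-lactamase. An f1 origin and remnants of lac regulatory, lacI and lacZα sequences are also present as backbone carry-over.

The stated purpose is in vitro transcription for rescue experiments. The associated publication concerns zebrafish eif2b3 mutants that model vanishing white matter disease and are used to validate candidate disease alleles. This suggests that mRNA from this variant is tested for its ability to rescue the mutant phenotype, although the record does not describe the experimental design.
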