Features (pLannotate 1.2.2; 15 found; start..end, strand, type, name):
      1..978     +  promoter       CMV IE94 promoter: enhancer/promoter region of simian cytomegalovirus major immediate early transcription unit IE94
   1013..1031    +  promoter       SP6 promoter: promoter for bacteriophage SP6 RNA polymerase
   1105..2460    +  CDS            EIF2B3: EI2BG_HUMAN - Experimental evidence at protein level: Swiss-Prot protein existence level 1. Catalyzes the exchange of eukaryotic initiation factor 2- bound GDP for GTP. From Homo sapiens (Human).
   2525..2542    -  promoter       T7 promoter (fragment): promoter for bacteriophage T7 RNA polymerase
   2547..2681    -  polyA_signal   SV40 poly(A) signal: SV40 polyadenylation signal
   2794..2812    -  promoter       T3 promoter: promoter for bacteriophage T3 RNA polymerase
   2857..2873    -  protein_bind   lac operator: The lac repressor binds to the lac operator to inhibit transcription in E. coli. This inhibition can be relieved by adding lactose or isopropyl-β-D-thiogalactopyranoside (IPTG). lac repressor encoded by lacI
   2881..2911    -  promoter       lac promoter: promoter for the E. coli lac operon
   2926..2947    -  protein_bind   CAP binding site: CAP binding activates transcription in the presence of cAMP. E. coli catabolite activator protein
   2960..3052    -  CDS            lacI (fragment): lac repressor; lacI; The lac repressor binds to the lac operator to inhibit transcription in E. coli. This inhibition can be relieved by adding lactose or isopropyl-β-D-thiogalactopyranoside (IPTG).
   3235..3823    -  rep_origin     ori: high-copy-number ColE1/pMB1/pBR322/pUC origin of replication
   3994..4854    -  CDS            AmpR: β-lactamase; bla; confers resistance to ampicillin, carbenicillin, and related antibiotics
   4855..4959    -  promoter       AmpR promoter: bla
   5012..5440    -  rep_origin     f1 ori (sequence partly withheld): f1 bacteriophage origin of replication; arrow indicates direction of (+) strand synthesis
   5445..5511    -  CDS            lacZα (fragment): LacZα fragment of β-galactosidase; lacZ fragment
>Addgene plasmid #172076 | EIF2B3-K33E | addgene full sequence | sequence record 337815 | Addgene NGS Result
GCCAATTCAATATGGCGTATATGGACTCATGCCAATTCAATATGGTGGATCTGGACCTGTGCCAATTCAA
TATGGCGTATATGGACTCGTGCCAATTCAATATGGTGGATCTGGACCCCAGCCAATTCAATATGGCGGAC
TTGGCACCATGCCAATTCAATATGGCGGACCTGGCACTGTGCCAACTGGGGAGGGGTCTACTTGGCACGG
TGCCAAGTTTGAGGAGGGGTCTTGGCCCTGTGCCAAGTCCGCCATATTGAATTGGCATGGTGCCAATAAT
GGCGGCCATATTGGCTATATGCCAGGATCAATATATAGGCAATATCCAATATGGCCCTATGCCAATATGG
CTATTGGCCAGGTTCAATACTATGTATTGGCCCTATGCCATATAGTATTCCATATATGGGTTTTCCTATT
GACGTAGATAGCCCCTCCCAATGGGCGGTCCCATATACCATATATGGGGCTTCCTAATACCGCCCATAGC
CACTCCCCCATTGACGTCAATGGTCTCTATATATGGTCTTTCCTATTGACGTCATATGGGCGGTCCTATT
GACGTATATGGCGCCTCCCCCATTGACGTCAATTACGGTAAATGGCCCGCCTGGCTCAATGCCCATTGAC
GTCAATAGGACCACCCACCATTGACGTCAATGGGATGGCTCATTGCCCATTCATATCCGTTCTCACGCCC
CCTATTGACGTCAATGACGGTAAATGGCCCACTTGGCAGTACATCAATATCTATTAATAGTAACTTGGCA
AGTACATTACTATTGGAAGTACGCCAGGGTACATTGGCAGTACTCCCATTGACGTCAATGGCGGTAAATG
GCCCGCGATGGCTGCCAAGTACATCCCCATTGACGTCAATGGGGAGGGGCAATGACGCAAATGGGCGTTC
CATTGACGTAAATGGGCGGTAGGCGTGCCTAATGGGAGGTCTATATAAGCAATGCTCGTTTAGGGAACCG
CCATTCTGCCTGGGGACGTCGGAGCAAGCTTGATTTAGGTGACACTATAGAATACAAGCTACTTGTTCTT
TTTGCAGGATCCCATCGATGGCCGCACACAAGCTGGCTGACCCGGTTTGTAAAAATGGAATTTCAAGCAG
TAGTGATGGCAGTAGGTGGAGGATCTCGGATGACAGACCTAACTTCCAGCATTCCCAAACCTCTGCTTCC
AGTTGGGAACGAACCTTTAATTTGGTACCCATTGAACCTGCTTGAGCGTGTTGGATTTGAAGAAGTCATT
GTGGTTACAACCAGGGATGTTCAAAAGGCTCTATGTGCAGAATTCAAGATGAAAATGAAGCCAGATATTG
TGTGTATTCCTGATGATGCTGACATGGGAACTGCAGATTCTTTGCGCTACATATATCCAAAACTTAAGAC
AGATGTGCTGGTGCTGAGCTGTGATCTGATAACAGACGTTGCCTTACATGAGGTTGTGGACCTGTTTAGA
GCTTATGATGCATCACTTGCTATGTTGATGAGAAAAGGCCAAGATAGCATAGAACCTGTTCCCGGTCAAA
AGGGGAAAAAAAAAGCAGTGGAGCAGCGTGACTTCATTGGAGTGGACAGCACAGGAAAGAGGCTGCTCTT
CATGGCTAATGAAGCAGACTTGGATGAAGAGCTGGTCATTAAGGGATCCATCCTACAGAAGCATCCTAGA
ATACGTTTCCACACGGGTCTTGTGGATGCCCACCTCTACTGTTTGAAAAAATACATCGTGGACTTCCTAA
TGGAAAATGGGTCAATAACTTCTATCCGGAGTGAACTGATTCCATATTTAGTGAGAAAACAGTTTTCCTC
AGCTTCCTCACAACAGGGACAAGAAGAAAAAGAGGAGGATCTAAAGAAAAAGGAGCTGAAGTCCTTAGAT
ATCTACAGTTTTATAAAAGAAGCCAATACACTGAACCTGGCTCCCTATGATGCCTGCTGGAATGCCTGTC
GAGGAGACAGGTGGGAAGACTTGTCCAGATCACAGGTGCGCTGCTATGTCCACATCATGAAAGAGGGGCT
CTGCTCTCGAGTGAGCACACTGGGACTCTACATGGAAGCAAACAGACAGGTGCCCAAATTGCTGTCTGCT
CTCTGTCCAGAAGAACCACCAGTCCATTCGTCAGCCCAGATTGTCAGCAAACACCTGGTTGGAGTTGACA
GCCTCATTGGGCCAGAGACACAGATTGGAGAGAAGTCATCCATTAAGCGCTCAGTCATTGGCTCATCCTG
TCTCATAAAAGATAGAGTGACTATTACCAATTGCCTTCTCATGAACTCAGTCACTGTGGAGGAAGGAAGC
AATATCCAAGGCAGTGTCATCTGCAACAATGCTGTGATCGAGAAGGGTGCAGACATCAAGGACTGCTTGA
TTGGAAGTGGCCAGAGGATTGAAGCCAAAGCTAAACGAGTGAATGAGGTGATCGTGGGGAATGACCAGCT
CATGGAGATCTGAGTTCTGAGCAAGTCAGACTCCTTCCTTTTGGCCTCCAAAGCCACAGATGTTGGCTCT
AGAACTATAGTGAGTCGTATTACGTAGATCCAGACATGATAAGATACATTGATGAGTTTGGACAAACCAC
AACTAGAATGCAGTGAAAAAAATGCTTTATTTGTGAAATTTGTGATGCTATTGCTTTATTTGTAACCATT
ATAAGCTGCAATAAACAAGTTAACAACAACAATTGCATTCATTTTATGTTTCAGGTTCAGGGGGAGGTGT
GGGAGGTTTTTTAATTCGCGGCCGCGGCGCCAATGCATTGGGCCCGGTACCCAGCTTTTGTTCCCTTTAG
TGAGGGTTAATTGCGCGCTTGGCGTAATCATGGTCATAGCTGTTTCCTGTGTGAAATTGTTATCCGCTCA
CAATTCCACACAACATACGAGCCGGGAGCATAAAGTGTAAAGCCTGGGGTGCCTAATGAGTGAGCTAACT
CACATTAATTGCGTTGCGCTCACTGCCCGCTTTCCAGTCGGGAAACCTGTCGTGCCAGCTGCATTAATGA
ATCGGCCAACGCGCGGGGAGAGGCGGTTTGCGTATTGGGCGCTCTTCCGCTTCCTCGCTCACTGACTCGC
TGCGCTCGGTCGTTCGGCTGCGGCGAGCGGTATCAGCTCACTCAAAGGCGGTAATACGGTTATCCACAGA
ATCAGGGGATAACGCAGGAAAGAACATGTGAGCAAAAGGCCAGCAAAAGGCCAGGAACCGTAAAAAGGCC
GCGTTGCTGGCGTTTTTCCATAGGCTCCGCCCCCCTGACGAGCATCACAAAAATCGACGCTCAAGTCAGA
GGTGGCGAAACCCGACAGGACTATAAAGATACCAGGCGTTTCCCCCTGGAAGCTCCCTCGTGCGCTCTCC
TGTTCCGACCCTGCCGCTTACCGGATACCTGTCCGCCTTTCTCCCTTCGGGAAGCGTGGCGCTTTCTCAT
AGCTCACGCTGTAGGTATCTCAGTTCGGTGTAGGTCGTTCGCTCCAAGCTGGGCTGTGTGCACGAACCCC
CCGTTCAGCCCGACCGCTGCGCCTTATCCGGTAACTATCGTCTTGAGTCCAACCCGGTAAGACACGACTT
ATCGCCACTGGCAGCAGCCACTGGTAACAGGATTAGCAGAGCGAGGTATGTAGGCGGTGCTACAGAGTTC
TTGAAGTGGTGGCCTAACTACGGCTACACTAGAAGAACAGTATTTGGTATCTGCGCTCTGCTGAAGCCAG
TTACCTTCGGAAAAAGAGTTGGTAGCTCTTGATCCGGCAAACAAACCACCGCTGGTAGCGGTGGTTTTTT
TGTTTGCAAGCAGCAGATTACGCGCAGAAAAAAAGGATCTCAAGAAGATCCTTTGATCTTTTCTACGGGG
TCTGACGCTCAGTGGAACGAAAACTCACGTTAAGGGATTTTGGTCATGAGATTATCAAAAAGGATCTTCA
CCTAGATCCTTTTAAATTAAAAATGAAGTTTTAAATCAATCTAAAGTATATATGAGTAAACTTGGTCTGA
CAGTTACCAATGCTTAATCAGTGAGGCACCTATCTCAGCGATCTGTCTATTTCGTTCATCCATAGTTGCC
TGACTCCCCGTCGTGTAGATAACTACGATACGGGAGGGCTTACCATCTGGCCCCAGTGCTGCAATGATAC
CGCGAGACCCACGCTCACCGGCTCCAGATTTATCAGCAATAAACCAGCCAGCCGGAAGGGCCGAGCGCAG
AAGTGGTCCTGCAACTTTATCCGCCTCCATCCAGTCTATTAATTGTTGCCGGGAAGCTAGAGTAAGTAGT
TCGCCAGTTAATAGTTTGCGCAACGTTGTTGCCATTGCTACAGGCATCGTGGTGTCACGCTCGTCGTTTG
GTATGGCTTCATTCAGCTCCGGTTCCCAACGATCAAGGCGAGTTACATGATCCCCCATGTTGTGCAAAAA
AGCGGTTAGCTCCTTCGGTCCTCCGATCGTTGTCAGAAGTAAGTTGGCCGCAGTGTTATCACTCATGGTT
ATGGCAGCACTGCATAATTCTCTTACTGTCATGCCATCCGTAAGATGCTTTTCTGTGACTGGTGAGTACT
CAACCAAGTCATTCTGAGAATAGTGTATGCGGCGACCGAGTTGCTCTTGCCCGGCGTCAATACGGGATAA
TACCGCGCCACATAGCAGAACTTTAAAAGTGCTCATCATTGGAAAACGTTCTTCGGGGCGAAAACTCTCA
AGGATCTTACCGCTGTTGAGATCCAGTTCGATGTAACCCACTCGTGCACCCAACTGATCTTCAGCATCTT
TTACTTTCACCAGCGTTTCTGGGTGAGCAAAAACAGGAAGGCAAAATGCCGCAAAAAAGGGAATAAGGGC
GACACGGAAATGTTGAATACTCATACTCTTCCTTTTTCAATATTATTGAAGCATTTATCAGGGTTATTGT
CTCATGAGCGGATACATATTTGAATGTATTTAGAAAAATAAACAAATAGGGGTTCCGCGCACATTTCCCC
GAAAAGTGCCACCTAAATTGTAAGCGTTAATATTTTGTTAAAATTCGCGTTAAATTTTTGTTAAATCAGC
TCATTTTTTAACCAATAGGCCGAAATCGGCAAAATCCCTTATAAATCAAAAGAATAGACCGAGATAGGGT
[37 nt withheld, positions 5111-5147]
AAAGAACGTGGACTCCAACGTCAAAGG
[49 nt withheld, positions 5175-5223]
T
[91 nt withheld, positions 5225-5315]
G
[124 nt withheld, positions 5317-5440]
CCCATTCGCCATTCAGGCTGCGCAACTGTTGGGAAGGGCGATCGGTGCGGGCCTCTTCGCTATTACGCCA
GTCGACC
