>Addgene plasmid #172076 | EIF2B3-K33E | depositor full sequence | sequence record 333663 | Full Sequence
ATGGAATTTCAAGCAGTAGTGATGGCAGTAGGTGGAGGATCTCGGATGACAGACCTAACTTCCAGCATTC
CCAAACCTCTGCTTCCAGTTGGGAACGAACCTTTAATTTGGTACCCATTGAACCTGCTTGAGCGTGTTGG
ATTTGAAGAAGTCATTGTGGTTACAACCAGGGATGTTCAAAAGGCTCTATGTGCAGAATTCAAGATGAAA
ATGAAGCCAGATATTGTGTGTATTCCTGATGATGCTGACATGGGAACTGCAGATTCTTTGCGCTACATAT
ATCCAAAACTTAAGACAGATGTGCTGGTGCTGAGCTGTGATCTGATAACAGACGTTGCCTTACATGAGGT
TGTGGACCTGTTTAGAGCTTATGATGCATCACTTGCTATGTTGATGAGAAAAGGCCAAGATAGCATAGAA
CCTGTTCCCGGTCAAAAGGGGAAAAAAAAAGCAGTGGAGCAGCGTGACTTCATTGGAGTGGACAGCACAG
GAAAGAGGCTGCTCTTCATGGCTAATGAAGCAGACTTGGATGAAGAGCTGGTCATTAAGGGATCCATCCT
ACAGAAGCATCCTAGAATACGTTTCCACACGGGTCTTGTGGATGCCCACCTCTACTGTTTGAAAAAATAC
ATCGTGGACTTCCTAATGGAAAATGGGTCAATAACTTCTATCCGGAGTGAACTGATTCCATATTTAGTGA
GAAAACAGTTTTCCTCAGCTTCCTCACAACAGGGACAAGAAGAAAAAGAGGAGGATCTAAAGAAAAAGGA
GCTGAAGTCCTTAGATATCTACAGTTTTATAAAAGAAGCCAATACACTGAACCTGGCTCCCTATGATGCC
TGCTGGAATGCCTGTCGAGGAGACAGGTGGGAAGACTTGTCCAGATCACAGGTGCGCTGCTATGTCCACA
TCATGAAAGAGGGGCTCTGCTCTCGAGTGAGCACACTGGGACTCTACATGGAAGCAAACAGACAGGTGCC
CAAATTGCTGTCTGCTCTCTGTCCAGAAGAACCACCAGTCCATTCGTCAGCCCAGATTGTCAGCAAACAC
CTGGTTGGAGTTGACAGCCTCATTGGGCCAGAGACACAGATTGGAGAGAAGTCATCCATTAAGCGCTCAG
TCATTGGCTCATCCTGTCTCATAAAAGATAGAGTGACTATTACCAATTGCCTTCTCATGAACTCAGTCAC
TGTGGAGGAAGGAAGCAATATCCAAGGCAGTGTCATCTGCAACAATGCTGTGATCGAGAAGGGTGCAGAC
ATCAAGGACTGCTTGATTGGAAGTGGCCAGAGGATTGAAGCCAAAGCTAAACGAGTGAATGAGGTGATCG
TGGGGAATGACCAGCTCATGGAGATCTGA
